Addgene plasmid #195442: pMN-323
Purpose: Lentiviral Integratable mCherry Reporter for synZiFTR ZF3
Depositing lab: Ahmad Khalil. Depositing organization: Boston University Main Campus. Publication: Multidimensional control of therapeutic human cell function with synthetic gene circuits. Li HS, Israni DV, Gagnon KA, Gan KA, Raymond MH, Sander JD, Roybal KT, Joung JK, Wong WW, Khalil AS. Science. 2022 Dec 16;378(6625):1227-1234. doi: 10.1126/science.ade0156. Epub 2022 Dec 15. PubMed 36520914.
Backbone
  Vector backbone: pHR
  Vector type: Mammalian Expression, Lentiviral
Growth in bacteria
  Bacterial resistance: Ampicillin, 100 μg/mL
  Growth temperature: 37°C
  Growth strain: NEB Stable
  Copy number: Unknown
Gene/Insert
  Gene/Insert name: 4X ZF3 BS - minTK - mCherry
  Species: Synthetic
  Cloning method: Gibson Cloning
Terms and licenses: Academic/Nonprofit Terms; Industry Terms: Not Available to Industry
How to cite: pMN-323 was a gift from Ahmad Khalil (Addgene plasmid # 195442 ; http://n2t.net/addgene:195442 ; RRID:Addgene_195442)
