[The description below was written by a language model from this plasmid's Addgene catalogue record and pLannotate feature annotations shown in this document.]
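Description:
pMN-323 is a lentiviral transfer plasmid built on the pHR backbone that carries an integratable mCherry reporter for the synthetic zinc-finger transcription regulator (synZiFTR) ZF3. It is propagated in E. coli through a high-copy ColE1/pUC-type origin with ampicillin selection (AmpR under its own bla promoter). The bacterial portion also retains non-functional remnants typical of older pBR322-derived HIV vectors, including fragments of TcR, bom, rop and lacI, plus an SV40 promoter followed by gpt fragments, SV40 small t intron sequences and an SV40 poly(A) signal. The record lists no intact mammalian selection marker.

The viral region runs from a truncated HIV-1 5' LTR through the Ψ packaging signal with partial gag sequence, the Rev response element and the cPPT/CTS. It ends in a self-inactivating ΔU3 3' LTR. Together these elements allow the RNA genome to be packaged, exported in a Rev-dependent way, imported into the nucleus and integrated, while the integrated provirus lacks LTR promoter activity when packaging functions are supplied in trans.

Between the cPPT and the 3' LTR sits the synthetic payload described in the catalogue as four ZF3 binding sites upstream of a minimal HSV thymidine kinase promoter driving mCherry, followed by a WPRE to enhance transcript expression. The binding-site array itself is not annotated in the feature table, but an unannotated gap lies just upstream of the mini-TK promoter. Because the minimal promoter should have low basal activity by itself, mCherry fluorescence is expected to report recruitment of a ZF3-based activator to the array. The construct is therefore suited to making stable mammalian reporter cells for reading out ZF3 synZiFTR activity in synthetic gene circuits.
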