Features (pLannotate 1.2.2; 33 found; start..end, strand, type, name):
     38..106     +  CDS            nef (fragment): NEF_HV1Z2 - Experimental evidence at protein level: Swiss-Prot protein existence level 1. Extracellular Nef protein targets CD4(+) T-lymphocytes for apoptosis by interacting with CXCR4 surface receptors. From Human immunodeficiency virus type 1 group M subtype D (isolate Z2/CDC-Z34) (HIV-1).
    108..341     +  LTR            3' LTR (ΔU3): self-inactivating 3' long terminal repeat (LTR) from HIV-1
    366..384     -  promoter       SP6 promoter: promoter for bacteriophage SP6 RNA polymerase
    612..891     +  CDS            TcR (fragment): tetracycline efflux protein; tet; confers resistance to tetracycline
    892..940     -  misc_feature   bom (fragment): basis of mobility region from pBR322
   1042..1077    -  CDS            rop (fragment): Rop protein, which maintains plasmids at low copy number; rop
   1172..1276    +  promoter       AmpR promoter: bla
   1277..2137    +  CDS            AmpR: β-lactamase; bla; confers resistance to ampicillin, carbenicillin, and related antibiotics
   2308..2896    +  rep_origin     ori: high-copy-number ColE1/pMB1/pBR322/pUC origin of replication
   3079..3135    +  CDS            lacI (fragment): lac repressor; lacI; The lac repressor binds to the lac operator to inhibit transcription in E. coli. This inhibition can be relieved by adding lactose or isopropyl-β-D-thiogalactopyranoside (IPTG).
   3142..3471    +  promoter       SV40 promoter: SV40 enhancer and early promoter
   3671..3790    +  CDS            gpt (fragment): XGPT_ECOLI - Also known as gpp, gxu. Experimental evidence at protein level: Swiss-Prot protein existence level 1. Purine salvage pathway enzyme that catalyzes the transfer of the ribosyl-5-phosphate group from 5-phospho-alpha-D-ribose 1- diphosphate (PRPP) to the N9 position of the 6-oxopurines guanine and xanthine to form the corresponding ribonucleotides GMP (guanosine 5'- monophosphate) and XMP (xanthosine 5'-monophosphate), with the release of PPi. To a lesser extent, also acts on hypoxanthine (PubMed:9100006, PubMed:3886014). Does not ribophosphorylate adenine (PubMed:3886014). From Esch
   3790..4125    +  CDS            gpt (fragment): XGPT_ECOLI - Also known as gpp, gxu. Experimental evidence at protein level: Swiss-Prot protein existence level 1. Purine salvage pathway enzyme that catalyzes the transfer of the ribosyl-5-phosphate group from 5-phospho-alpha-D-ribose 1- diphosphate (PRPP) to the N9 position of the 6-oxopurines guanine and xanthine to form the corresponding ribonucleotides GMP (guanosine 5'- monophosphate) and XMP (xanthosine 5'-monophosphate), with the release of PPi. To a lesser extent, also acts on hypoxanthine (PubMed:9100006, PubMed:3886014). Does not ribophosphorylate adenine (PubMed:3886014). From Esch
   4220..4525    +  CDS            frsA (fragment): FRSA_ECOLI - Also known as yafA. Experimental evidence at protein level: Swiss-Prot protein existence level 1. Catalyzes the hydrolysis of esters (PubMed:15808744). Displays esterase activity toward pNP-butyrate (PubMed:15808744). May stimulate mixed-acid fermentation by acting as a fermentation/respiration switch that down-regulates respiration and up- regulates fermentation rates (PubMed:15169777). From Escherichia coli (strain K12).
   4529..4603    +  CDS            small t antigen (fragment): SV40 (simian virus 40) small t antigen
   4605..4670    +  intron         small t intron: SV40 (simian virus 40) small t antigen intron
   4800..4820    +  CDS            SV40 NLS: nuclear localization signal of SV40 (simian virus 40) large T antigen
   5139..5222    +  CDS            large T antigen (fragment): large T antigen from SV40 (simian virus 40)
   5245..5379    +  polyA_signal   SV40 poly(A) signal: SV40 polyadenylation signal
   5546..5875    +  CDS            nef (fragment): NEF_HV1BR - Experimental evidence at protein level: Swiss-Prot protein existence level 1. Extracellular Nef protein targets CD4(+) T-lymphocytes for apoptosis by interacting with CXCR4 surface receptors (PubMed:14990729). From Human immunodeficiency virus type 1 group M subtype B (isolate BRU/LAI) (HIV-1).
   5923..6180    +  LTR            5' LTR (truncated): truncated 5' long terminal repeat (LTR) from HIV-1
   6227..6352    +  misc_feature   HIV-1 Ψ: packaging signal of human immunodeficiency virus type 1
   6336..6674    +  CDS            HIV-1 gag (fragment): gag protein from human immunodeficiency virus 1; gag
   6849..7082    +  misc_feature   RRE: The Rev response element (RRE) of HIV-1 allows for Rev-dependent mRNA export from the nucleus to the cytoplasm.
   7459..7559    +  CDS            Rev (fragment): human immunodeficiency virus 1 (HIV-1) Rev protein; rev; enhances nuclear export of unspliced and incompletely spliced viral mRNAs
   7596..7713    +  misc_feature   cPPT/CTS: central polypurine tract and central termination sequence of HIV-1
   7750..7773    -  misc_feature   MCS (fragment): pBluescript multiple cloning site
   7998..8060    +  promoter       Mini-TK promoter: minimal herpes simplex virus (HSV) thymidine kinase promoter
   8094..8803    +  CDS            mCherry (fragment): monomeric derivative of DsRed fluorescent protein (Shaner et al., 2004) mammalian codon-optimized
   8816..8846    +  misc_feature   MCS (fragment): pUC18/19 multiple cloning site
   8847..8865    +  misc_feature   MCS (fragment): pBluescript multiple cloning site
   8865..9453    +  misc_feature   WPRE: woodchuck hepatitis virus posttranscriptional regulatory element
   9454..21      +  misc_feature   MCS (fragment) (across the origin): pBluescript multiple cloning site
>Addgene plasmid #195442 | pMN-323 | addgene full sequence | sequence record 384993 | Addgene NGS Result
CGATACCGTCGACCTCGAGGGAATTAATTCGAGCTCGGTACCTTTAAGACCAATGACTTACAAGGCAGCT
GTAGATCTTAGCCACTTTTTAAAAGAAAAGGGGGGACTGGAAGGGCTAATTCACTCCCAACGAAGACAAG
ATCTGCTTTTTGCTTGTACTGGGTCTCTCTGGTTAGACCAGATCTGAGCCTGGGAGCTCTCTGGCTAACT
AGGGAACCCACTGCTTAAGCCTCAATAAAGCTTGCCTTGAGTGCTTCAAGTAGTGTGTGCCCGTCTGTTG
TGTGACTCTGGTAACTAGAGATCCCTCAGACCCTTTTAGTCAGTGTGGAAAATCTCTAGCAGCATCTAGA
ATTAATTCCGTGTATTCTATAGTGTCACCTAAATCGTATGTGTATGATACATAAGGTTATGTATTAATTG
TAGCCGCGTTCTAACGACAATATGTACAAGCCTAATTGTGTAGCATCTGGCTTACTGAAGCAGACCCTAT
CATCTCTCTCGTAAACTGCCGTCAGAGTCGGTTTGGTTGGACGAACCTTCTGAGTTTCTGGTAACGCCGT
CCCGCACCCGGAAATGGTCAGCGAACCAATCAGCAGGGTCATCGCTAGCCAGATCCTCTACGCCGGACGC
ATCGTGGCCGGCATCACCGGCGCCACAGGTGCGGTTGCTGGCGCCTATATCGCCGACATCACCGATGGGG
AAGATCGGGCTCGCCACTTCGGGCTCATGAGCGCTTGTTTCGGCGTGGGTATGGTGGCAGGCCCCGTGGC
CGGGGGACTGTTGGGCGCCATCTCCTTGCATGCACCATTCCTTGCGGCGGCGGTGCTCAACGGCCTCAAC
CTACTACTGGGCTGCTTCCTAATGCAGGAGTCGCATAAGGGAGAGCGTCGAATGGTGCACTCTCAGTACA
ATCTGCTCTGATGCCGCATAGTTAAGCCAGCCCCGACACCCGCCAACACCCGCTGACGCGCCCTGACGGG
CTTGTCTGCTCCCGGCATCCGCTTACAGACAAGCTGTGACCGTCTCCGGGAGCTGCATGTGTCAGAGGTT
TTCACCGTCATCACCGAAACGCGCGAGACGAAAGGGCCTCGTGATACGCCTATTTTTATAGGTTAATGTC
ATGATAATAATGGTTTCTTAGACGTCAGGTGGCACTTTTCGGGGAAATGTGCGCGGAACCCCTATTTGTT
TATTTTTCTAAATACATTCAAATATGTATCCGCTCATGAGACAATAACCCTGATAAATGCTTCAATAATA
TTGAAAAAGGAAGAGTATGAGTATTCAACATTTCCGTGTCGCCCTTATTCCCTTTTTTGCGGCATTTTGC
CTTCCTGTTTTTGCTCACCCAGAAACGCTGGTGAAAGTAAAAGATGCTGAAGATCAGTTGGGTGCACGAG
TGGGTTACATCGAACTGGATCTCAACAGCGGTAAGATCCTTGAGAGTTTTCGCCCCGAAGAACGTTTTCC
AATGATGAGCACTTTTAAAGTTCTGCTATGTGGCGCGGTATTATCCCGTATTGACGCCGGGCAAGAGCAA
CTCGGTCGCCGCATACACTATTCTCAGAATGACTTGGTTGAGTACTCACCAGTCACAGAAAAGCATCTTA
CGGATGGCATGACAGTAAGAGAATTATGCAGTGCTGCCATAACCATGAGTGATAACACTGCGGCCAACTT
ACTTCTGACAACGATCGGAGGACCGAAGGAGCTAACCGCTTTTTTGCACAACATGGGGGATCATGTAACT
CGCCTTGATCGTTGGGAACCGGAGCTGAATGAAGCCATACCAAACGACGAGCGTGACACCACGATGCCTG
TAGCAATGGCAACAACGTTGCGCAAACTATTAACTGGCGAACTACTTACTCTAGCTTCCCGGCAACAATT
AATAGACTGGATGGAGGCGGATAAAGTTGCAGGACCACTTCTGCGCTCGGCCCTTCCGGCTGGCTGGTTT
ATTGCTGATAAATCTGGAGCCGGTGAGCGTGGGTCTCGCGGTATCATTGCAGCACTGGGGCCAGATGGTA
AGCCCTCCCGTATCGTAGTTATCTACACGACGGGGAGTCAGGCAACTATGGATGAACGAAATAGACAGAT
CGCTGAGATAGGTGCCTCACTGATTAAGCATTGGTAACTGTCAGACCAAGTTTACTCATATATACTTTAG
ATTGATTTAAAACTTCATTTTTAATTTAAAAGGATCTAGGTGAAGATCCTTTTTGATAATCTCATGACCA
AAATCCCTTAACGTGAGTTTTCGTTCCACTGAGCGTCAGACCCCGTAGAAAAGATCAAAGGATCTTCTTG
AGATCCTTTTTTTCTGCGCGTAATCTGCTGCTTGCAAACAAAAAAACCACCGCTACCAGCGGTGGTTTGT
TTGCCGGATCAAGAGCTACCAACTCTTTTTCCGAAGGTAACTGGCTTCAGCAGAGCGCAGATACCAAATA
CTGTTCTTCTAGTGTAGCCGTAGTTAGGCCACCACTTCAAGAACTCTGTAGCACCGCCTACATACCTCGC
TCTGCTAATCCTGTTACCAGTGGCTGCTGCCAGTGGCGATAAGTCGTGTCTTACCGGGTTGGACTCAAGA
CGATAGTTACCGGATAAGGCGCAGCGGTCGGGCTGAACGGGGGGTTCGTGCACACAGCCCAGCTTGGAGC
GAACGACCTACACCGAACTGAGATACCTACAGCGTGAGCTATGAGAAAGCGCCACGCTTCCCGAAGGGAG
AAAGGCGGACAGGTATCCGGTAAGCGGCAGGGTCGGAACAGGAGAGCGCACGAGGGAGCTTCCAGGGGGA
AACGCCTGGTATCTTTATAGTCCTGTCGGGTTTCGCCACCTCTGACTTGAGCGTCGATTTTTGTGATGCT
CGTCAGGGGGGCGGAGCCTATGGAAAAACGCCAGCAACGCGGCCTTTTTACGGTTCCTGGCCTTTTGCTG
GCCTTTTGCTCACATGTTCTTTCCTGCGTTATCCCCTGATTCTGTGGATAACCGTATTACCGCCTTTGAG
TGAGCTGATACCGCTCGCCGCAGCCGAACGACCGAGCGCAGCGAGTCAGTGAGCGAGGAAGCGGAAGAGC
GCCCAATACGCAAACCGCCTCTCCCCGCGCGTTGGCCGATTCATTAATGCAGCTGTGGAATGTGTGTCAG
TTAGGGTGTGGAAAGTCCCCAGGCTCCCCAGCAGGCAGAAGTATGCAAAGCATGCATCTCAATTAGTCAG
CAACCAGGTGTGGAAAGTCCCCAGGCTCCCCAGCAGGCAGAAGTATGCAAAGCATGCATCTCAATTAGTC
AGCAACCATAGTCCCGCCCCTAACTCCGCCCATCCCGCCCCTAACTCCGCCCAGTTCCGCCCATTCTCCG
CCCCATGGCTGACTAATTTTTTTTATTTATGCAGAGGCCGAGGCCGCCTCGGCCTCTGAGCTATTCCAGA
AGTAGTGAGGAGGCTTTTTTGGAGGCCTAGGCTTTTGCAAAAAGCTTGGACACAAGACAGGCTTGCGAGA
TATGTTTGAGAATACCACTTTATCCCGCGTCAGGGAGAGGCAGTGCGTAAAAAGACGCGGACTCATGTGA
AATACTGGTTTTTAGTGCGCCAGATCTCTATAATCTCGCGCAACCTATTTTCCCCTCGAACACTTTTTAA
GCCGTAGATAAACAGGCTGGGACACTTCACATGAGCGAAAAATACATCGTCACCTGGGACATGTTGCAGA
TCCATGCACGTAAACTCGCAAGCCGACTGATGCCTTCTGAACAATGGAAAGGCATTATTGCCGTAAGCCG
TGGCGGTCTGTACCGGGTGCGTTACTGGCGCGTGAACTGGGTATTCGTCATGTCGATACCGTTTGTATTT
CCAGCTACGATCACGACAACCAGCGCGAGCTTAAAGTGCTGAAACGCGCAGAAGGCGATGGCGAAGGCTT
CATCGTTATTGATGACCTGGTGGATACCGGTGGTACTGCGGTTGCGATTCGTGAAATGTATCCAAAAGCG
CACTTTGTCACCATCTTCGCAAAACCGGCTGGTCGTCCGCTGGTTGATGACTATGTTGTTGATATCCCGC
AAGATACCTGGATTGAACAGCCGTGGGATATGGGCGTCGTATTCGTCCCGCCAATCTCCGGTCGCTAATC
TTTTCAACGCCTGGCACTGCCGGGCGTTGTTCTTTTTAACTTCAGGCGGGTTACAATAGTTTCCAGTAAG
TATTCTGGAGGCTGCATCCATGACACAGGCAAACCTGAGCGAAACCCTGTTCAAACCCCGCTTTAAACAT
CCTGAAACCTCGACGCTAGTCCGCCGCTTTAATCACGGCGCACAACCGCCTGTGCAGTCGGCCCTTGATG
GTAAAACCATCCCTCACTGGTATCGCATGATTAACCGTCTGATGTGGATCTGGCGCGGCATTGACCCACG
CGAAATCCTCGACGTCCAGGCACGTATTGTGATGAGCGATGCCGAACGTACCGACGATGATTTATACGAT
ACGGTGATTGGCTACCGTGGCGGCAACTGGATTTATGAGTGGGCCCCGGATCTTTGTGAAGGAACCTTAC
TTCTGTGGTGTGACATAATTGGACAAACTACCTACAGAGATTTAAAGCTCTAAGGTAAATATAAAATTTT
TAAGTGTATAATGTGTTAAACTACTGATTCTAATTGTTTGTGTATTTTAGATTCCAACCTATGGAACTGA
TGAATGGGAGCAGTGGTGGAATGCCTTTAATGAGGAAAACCTGTTTTGCTCAGAAGAAATGCCATCTAGT
GATGATGAGGCTACTGCTGACTCTCAACATTCTACTCCTCCAAAAAAGAAGAGAAAGGTAGAAGACCCCA
AGGACTTTCCTTCAGAATTGCTAAGTTTTTTGAGTCATGCTGTGTTTAGTAATAGAACTCTTGCTTGCTT
TGCTATTTACACCACAAAGGAAAAAGCTGCACTGCTATACAAGAAAATTATGGAAAAATATTCTGTAACC
TTTATAAGTAGGCATAACAGTTATAATCATAACATACTGTTTTTTCTTACTCCACACAGGCATAGAGTGT
CTGCTATTAATAACTATGCTCAAAAATTGTGTACCTTTAGCTTTTTAATTTGTAAAGGGGTTAATAAGGA
ATATTTGATGTATAGTGCCTTGACTAGAGATCATAATCAGCCATACCACATTTGTAGAGGTTTTACTTGC
TTTAAAAAACCTCCCACACCTCCCCCTGAACCTGAAACATAAAATGAATGCAATTGTTGTTGTTAACTTG
TTTATTGCAGCTTATAATGGTTACAAATAAAGCAATAGCATCACAAATTTCACAAATAAAGCATTTTTTT
CACTGCATTCTAGTTGTGGTTTGTCCAAACTCATCAATGTATCTTATCATGTCTGGATCAACTGGATAAC
TCAAGCTAACCAAAATCATCCCAAACTTCCCACCCCATACCCTATTACCACTGCCAATTACCTGTGGTTT
CATTTACTCTAAACCTGTGATTCCTCTGAATTATTTTCATTTTAAAGAAATTGTATTTGTTAAATATGTA
CTACAAACTTAGTAGTTGGAAGGGCTAATTCACTCCCAAAGAAGACAAGATATCCTTGATCTGTGGATCT
ACCACACACAAGGCTACTTCCCTGATTAGCAGAACTACACACCAGGGCCAGGGGTCAGATATCCACTGAC
CTTTGGATGGTGCTACAAGCTAGTACCAGTTGAGCCAGATAAGGTAGAAGAGGCCAATAAAGGAGAGAAC
ACCAGCTTGTTACACCCTGTGAGCCTGCATGGGATGGATGACCCGGAGAGAGAAGTGTTAGAGTGGAGGT
TTGACAGCCGCCTAGCATTTCATCACGTGGCCCGAGAGCTGCATCCGGAGTACTTCAAGAACTGCTGATA
TCGAGCTTGCTACAAGGGACTTTCCGCTGGGGACTTTCCAGGGAGGCGTGGCCTGGGCGGGACTGGGGAG
TGGCGAGCCCTCAGATCCTGCATATAAGCAGCTGCTTTTTGCCTGTACTGGGTCTCTCTGGTTAGACCAG
ATCTGAGCCTGGGAGCTCTCTGGCTAACTAGGGAACCCACTGCTTAAGCCTCAATAAAGCTTGCCTTGAG
TGCTTCAAGTAGTGTGTGCCCGTCTGTTGTGTGACTCTGGTAACTAGAGATCCCTCAGACCCTTTTAGTC
AGTGTGGAAAATCTCTAGCAGTGGCGCCCGAACAGGGACTTGAAAGCGAAAGGGAAACCAGAGGAGCTCT
CTCGACGCAGGACTCGGCTTGCTGAAGCGCGCACGGCAAGAGGCGAGGGGCGGCGACTGGTGAGTACGCC
AAAAATTTTGACTAGCGGAGGCTAGAAGGAGAGAGATGGGTGCGAGAGCGTCAGTATTAAGCGGGGGAGA
ATTAGATCGCGATGGGAAAAAATTCGGTTAAGGCCAGGGGGAAAGAAAAAATATAAATTAAAACATATAG
TATGGGCAAGCAGGGAGCTAGAACGATTCGCAGTTAATCCTGGCCTGTTAGAAACATCAGAAGGCTGTAG
ACAAATACTGGGACAGCTACAACCATCCCTTCAGACAGGATCAGAAGAACTTAGATCATTATATAATACA
GTAGCAACCCTCTATTGTGTGCATCAAAGGATAGAGATAAAAGACACCAAGGAAGCTTTAGACAAGATAG
AGGAAGAGCAAAACAAAAGTAAGACCACCGCACAGCAAGCGGCCGGCCGCTGATCTTCAGACCTGGAGGA
GGAGATATGAGGGACAATTGGAGAAGTGAATTATATAAATATAAAGTAGTAAAAATTGAACCATTAGGAG
TAGCACCCACCAAGGCAAAGAGAAGAGTGGTGCAGAGAGAAAAAAGAGCAGTGGGAATAGGAGCTTTGTT
CCTTGGGTTCTTGGGAGCAGCAGGAAGCACTATGGGCGCAGCGTCAATGACGCTGACGGTACAGGCCAGA
CAATTATTGTCTGGTATAGTGCAGCAGCAGAACAATTTGCTGAGGGCTATTGAGGCGCAACAGCATCTGT
TGCAACTCACAGTCTGGGGCATCAAGCAGCTCCAGGCAAGAATCCTGGCTGTGGAAAGATACCTAAAGGA
TCAACAGCTCCTGGGGATTTGGGGTTGCTCTGGAAAACTCATTTGCACCACTGCTGTGCCTTGGAATGCT
AGTTGGAGTAATAAATCTCTGGAACAGATTTGGAATCACACGACCTGGATGGAGTGGGACAGAGAAATTA
ACAATTACACAAGCTTAATACACTCCTTAATTGAAGAATCGCAAAACCAGCAAGAAAAGAATGAACAAGA
ATTATTGGAATTAGATAAATGGGCAAGTTTGTGGAATTGGTTTAACATAACAAATTGGCTGTGGTATATA
AAATTATTCATAATGATAGTAGGAGGCTTGGTAGGTTTAAGAATAGTTTTTGCTGTACTTTCTATAGTGA
ATAGAGTTAGGCAGGGATATTCACCATTATCGTTTCAGACCCACCTCCCAACCCCGAGGGGACCCGACAG
GCCCGAAGGAATAGAAGAAGAAGGTGGAGAGAGAGACAGAGACAGATCCATTCGATTAGTGAACGGATCT
CGACGGTATCGCCAAATGGCAGTATTCATCCACAATTTTAAAAGAAAAGGGGGGATTGGGGGGTACAGTG
CAGGGGAAAGAATAGTAGACATAATAGCAACAGACATACAAACTAAAGAATTACAAAAACAAATTACAAA
AATTCAAAATTTTCGGGTTTATTACAGGGACAGCAGAGATCCAGTTTGGATCGATAAGCTTGATATCGAA
TTCGTCGACCGGGTTTCGTAACAATCGCATGAGGATTCGCAACGCCTTAGACGTCGAAGTAGCCGTAGTC
CCGTCTCAGTAAAGGTAGACGTCGAAGTAGCCGTAGAATCGGACTGCCTTCGTAAGACGTCGAAGTAGCC
GTAGGTATCAGTCGCCTCGGAAAGACGTCGAAGTAGCCGTAGATTCGTAAGAGGCTCACTCTCCCTTACA
CGGAGTGGATAACTAGTTTCGCATATTAAGGTGACGCGTGTGGCCTCGAACACCGAGCGACCCTGCAGCG
ACCCGCTTAAGGATCCACCGGTCGCCACCACACATACACAGAAATGGTGAGCAAGGGCGAGGAGGATAAC
ATGGCCATCATCAAGGAGTTCATGCGCTTCAAGGTGCACATGGAGGGCTCCGTGAACGGCCACGAGTTCG
AGATCGAGGGCGAGGGCGAGGGCCGCCCCTACGAGGGCACCCAGACCGCCAAGCTGAAGGTGACCAAGGG
TGGCCCCCTGCCCTTCGCCTGGGACATCCTGTCCCCTCAGTTCATGTACGGCTCCAAGGCCTACGTGAAG
CACCCCGCCGACATCCCCGACTACTTGAAGCTGTCCTTCCCCGAGGGCTTCAAGTGGGAGCGCGTGATGA
ACTTCGAGGACGGCGGCGTGGTGACCGTGACCCAGGACTCCTCCCTGCAGGACGGCGAGTTCATCTACAA
GGTGAAGCTGCGCGGCACCAACTTCCCCTCCGACGGCCCCGTAATGCAGAAGAAGACCATGGGCTGGCAG
GCCTCCTCCGAGCGGATGTACCCCGAGGACGGCGCCCTGAAGGGCGAGATCAAGCAGAGGCTGAAGCTGA
AGGACGGCGGCCACTACGACGCTGAGGTCAAGACCACCTACAAGGCCAAGAAGCCCGTGCAGCTGCCCGG
CGCCTACAACGTCAACATCAAGTTGGACATCACCTCCCACAACGAGGACTACACCATCGTGGAACAGTAC
GAACGCGCCGAGGGCCGCCACTCCACCGGCGGCATGGACGAGCTGTACAAGTAAAGCGGCCGCGACTCTA
GAGTCGACCTGCAGGCATGCAAGCTTGATATCAAGCTTATCGATAATCAACCTCTGGATTACAAAATTTG
TGAAAGATTGACTGGTATTCTTAACTATGTTGCTCCTTTTACGCTATGTGGATACGCTGCTTTAATGCCT
TTGTATCATGCTATTGCTTCCCGTATGGCTTTCATTTTCTCCTCCTTGTATAAATCCTGGTTGCTGTCTC
TTTATGAGGAGTTGTGGCCCGTTGTCAGGCAACGTGGCGTGGTGTGCACTGTGTTTGCTGACGCAACCCC
CACTGGTTGGGGCATTGCCACCACCTGTCAGCTCCTTTCCGGGACTTTCGCTTTCCCCCTCCCTATTGCC
ACGGCGGAACTCATCGCCGCCTGCCTTGCCCGCTGCTGGACAGGGGCTCGGCTGTTGGGCACTGACAATT
CCGTGGTGTTGTCGGGGAAATCATCGTCCTTTCCTTGGCTGCTCGCCTGTGTTGCCACCTGGATTCTGCG
CGGGACGTCCTTCTGCTACGTCCCTTCGGCCCTCAATCCAGCGGACCTTCCTTCCCGCGGCCTGCTGCCG
GCTCTGCGGCCTCTTCCGCGTCTTCGCCTTCGCCCTCAGACGAGTCGGATCTCCCTTTGGGCCGCCTCCC
CGCAT
